>Addgene plasmid #135364 | ABEMax nSaCas9 | addgene full sequence | sequence record 267718 | Addgene NGS Result
TTAAGCTACAACAAGGCAAGGCTTGACCGACAATTGCATGAAGAATCTGCTTAGGGTTAGGCGTTTTGCG
CTGCTTCGCGATGTACGGGCCAGATATACGCGTTGACATTGATTATTGACTAGTTATTAATAGTAATCAA
TTACGGGGTCATTAGTTCATAGCCCATATATGGAGTTCCGCGTTACATAACTTACGGTAAATGGCCCGCC
TGGCTGACCGCCCAACGACCCCCGCCCATTGACGTCAATAATGACGTATGTTCCCATAGTAACGCCAATA
GGGACTTTCCATTGACGTCAATGGGTGGAGTATTTACGGTAAACTGCCCACTTGGCAGTACATCAAGTGT
ATCATATGCCAAGTACGCCCCCTATTGACGTCAATGACGGTAAATGGCCCGCCTGGCATTATGCCCAGTA
CATGACCTTATGGGACTTTCCTACTTGGCAGTACATCTACGTATTAGTCATCGCTATTACCATGGTGATG
CGGTTTTGGCAGTACATCAATGGGCGTGGATAGCGGTTTGACTCACGGGGATTTCCAAGTCTCCACCCCA
TTGACGTCAATGGGAGTTTGTTTTGGCACCAAAATCAACGGGACTTTCCAAAATGTCGTAACAACTCCGC
CCCATTGACGCAAATGGGCGGTAGGCGTGTACGGTGGGAGGTCTATATAAGCAGAGCTCTCTGGCTAACT
AGAGAACCCACTGCTTACTGGCTTATCGAAATTAATACGACTCACTATAGGGAGACCCAAGCTGGCTAGC
GCCACCATGAAACGGACAGCCGACGGAAGCGAGTTCGAGTCACCAAAGAAGAAGCGGAAAGTCTCTGAAG
TCGAGTTTAGCCACGAGTATTGGATGAGGCACGCACTGACCCTGGCAAAGCGAGCATGGGATGAAAGAGA
AGTCCCCGTGGGCGCCGTGCTGGTGCACAACAATAGAGTGATCGGAGAGGGATGGAACAGGCCAATCGGC
CGCCACGACCCTACCGCACACGCAGAGATCATGGCACTGAGGCAGGGAGGCCTGGTCATGCAGAATTACC
GCCTGATCGATGCCACCCTGTATGTGACACTGGAGCCATGCGTGATGTGCGCAGGAGCAATGATCCACAG
CAGGATCGGAAGAGTGGTGTTCGGAGCACGGGACGCCAAGACCGGCGCAGCAGGCTCCCTGATGGATGTG
CTGCACCACCCCGGCATGAACCACCGGGTGGAGATCACAGAGGGAATCCTGGCAGACGAGTGCGCCGCCC
TGCTGAGCGATTTCTTTAGAATGCGGAGACAGGAGATCAAGGCCCAGAAGAAGGCACAGAGCTCCACCGA
CTCTGGAGGATCTAGCGGAGGATCCTCTGGAAGCGAGACACCAGGCACAAGCGAGTCCGCCACACCAGAG
AGCTCCGGCGGCTCCTCCGGAGGATCCTCTGAGGTGGAGTTTTCCCACGAGTACTGGATGAGACATGCCC
TGACCCTGGCCAAGAGGGCACGCGATGAGAGGGAGGTGCCTGTGGGAGCCGTGCTGGTGCTGAACAATAG
AGTGATCGGCGAGGGCTGGAACAGAGCCATCGGCCTGCACGACCCAACAGCCCATGCCGAAATTATGGCC
CTGAGACAGGGCGGCCTGGTCATGCAGAACTACAGACTGATTGACGCCACCCTGTACGTGACATTCGAGC
CTTGCGTGATGTGCGCCGGCGCCATGATCCACTCTAGGATCGGCCGCGTGGTGTTTGGCGTGAGGAACGC
AAAAACCGGCGCCGCAGGCTCCCTGATGGACGTGCTGCACTACCCCGGCATGAATCACCGCGTCGAAATT
ACCGAGGGAATCCTGGCAGATGAATGTGCCGCCCTGCTGTGCTATTTCTTTCGGATGCCTAGACAGGTGT
TCAATGCTCAGAAGAAGGCCCAGAGCTCCACCGACTCCGGAGGATCTAGCGGAGGCTCCTCTGGCTCTGA
GACACCTGGCACAAGCGAGAGCGCAACACCTGAAAGCAGCGGGGGCAGCAGCGGGGGGTCAGGGAAGCGA
AATTACATTCTGGGGCTGGCCATTGGCATTACATCAGTGGGCTATGGCATCATTGACTACGAGACAAGGG
ACGTGATCGACGCCGGCGTGAGACTGTTCAAGGAGGCCAACGTGGAGAACAATGAGGGCCGGAGATCCAA
GAGGGGAGCAAGGCGCCTGAAGCGGAGAAGGCGCCACAGAATCCAGAGAGTGAAGAAGCTGCTGTTCGAT
TACAACCTGCTGACCGACCACTCCGAGCTGTCTGGCATCAATCCTTATGAGGCCAGAGTGAAGGGCCTGT
CCCAGAAGCTGTCTGAGGAGGAGTTTAGCGCCGCCCTGCTGCACCTGGCAAAGAGGAGAGGCGTGCACAA
CGTGAATGAGGTGGAGGAGGACACCGGCAACGAGCTGTCCACAAAGGAGCAGATCAGCCGCAATTCCAAG
GCCCTGGAGGAGAAGTATGTGGCCGAGCTGCAGCTGGAGCGGCTGAAGAAGGATGGCGAGGTGAGGGGCT
CCATCAATCGCTTCAAGACCTCTGACTACGTGAAGGAGGCCAAGCAGCTGCTGAAGGTGCAGAAGGCCTA
CCACCAGCTGGATCAGTCCTTTATCGATACATATATCGACCTGCTGGAGACAAGGCGCACATACTATGAG
GGACCAGGAGAGGGCTCTCCCTTCGGCTGGAAGGACATCAAGGAGTGGTACGAGATGCTGATGGGCCACT
GCACCTATTTTCCAGAGGAGCTGAGAAGCGTGAAGTACGCCTATAACGCCGATCTGTACAACGCCCTGAA
TGACCTGAACAACCTGGTCATCACCAGGGATGAGAACGAGAAGCTGGAGTACTATGAGAAGTTCCAGATC
ATCGAGAACGTGTTCAAGCAGAAGAAGAAGCCTACACTGAAGCAGATCGCCAAGGAGATCCTGGTGAACG
AGGAGGACATCAAGGGCTACCGCGTGACCTCCACAGGCAAGCCAGAGTTCACCAATCTGAAGGTGTATCA
CGATATCAAGGACATCACAGCCCGGAAGGAGATCATCGAGAACGCCGAGCTGCTGGATCAGATCGCCAAG
ATCCTGACCATCTATCAGAGCTCCGAGGACATCCAGGAGGAGCTGACCAACCTGAATAGCGAGCTGACAC
AGGAGGAGATCGAGCAGATCAGCAATCTGAAGGGCTACACCGGCACACACAACCTGAGCCTGAAGGCCAT
CAATCTGATCCTGGATGAGCTGTGGCACACAAACGACAATCAGATCGCCATCTTTAACCGGCTGAAGCTG
GTGCCAAAGAAGGTGGACCTGTCCCAGCAGAAGGAGATCCCAACCACACTGGTGGACGATTTCATCCTGT
CTCCCGTGGTGAAGCGGAGCTTCATCCAGAGCATCAAAGTGATCAACGCCATCATCAAGAAGTACGGCCT
GCCCAATGATATCATCATCGAGCTGGCCAGGGAGAAGAACTCCAAGGACGCCCAGAAGATGATCAATGAG
ATGCAGAAGAGGAACCGCCAGACCAATGAGCGGATCGAGGAGATCATCAGAACCACAGGCAAGGAGAACG
CCAAGTACCTGATCGAGAAGATCAAGCTGCACGATATGCAGGAGGGCAAGTGTCTGTATTCTCTGGAGGC
CATCCCTCTGGAGGACCTGCTGAACAATCCATTCAACTACGAGGTGGATCACATCATCCCCCGGAGCGTG
AGCTTCGACAATTCTTTTAACAATAAGGTGCTGGTGAAGCAGGAGGAGAACAGCAAGAAGGGCAATAGGA
CCCCTTTCCAGTACCTGTCTAGCTCCGATTCTAAGATCAGCTACGAGACATTCAAGAAGCACATCCTGAA
TCTGGCCAAGGGCAAGGGCCGCATCAGCAAGACCAAGAAGGAGTACCTGCTGGAGGAGCGGGACATCAAC
AGATTCTCCGTGCAGAAGGACTTCATCAACCGGAATCTGGTGGACACCAGATACGCCACACGCGGCCTGA
TGAATCTGCTGCGGTCTTATTTCAGAGTGAACAATCTGGATGTGAAGGTGAAGAGCATCAACGGCGGCTT
CACCTCCTTTCTGCGGAGAAAGTGGAAGTTTAAGAAGGAGCGCAACAAGGGCTATAAGCACCACGCCGAG
GATGCCCTGATCATCGCCAATGCCGACTTCATCTTTAAGGAGTGGAAGAAGCTGGACAAGGCCAAGAAAG
TGATGGAGAACCAGATGTTCGAGGAGAAGCAGGCCGAGAGCATGCCCGAGATCGAGACAGAGCAGGAGTA
CAAGGAGATTTTCATCACACCTCACCAGATCAAGCACATCAAGGACTTCAAGGACTACAAGTATTCTCAC
AGGGTGGATAAGAAGCCCAACCGCGAGCTGATCAATGACACCCTGTATAGCACACGGAAGGACGATAAGG
GCAATACCCTGATCGTGAACAATCTGAACGGCCTGTACGACAAGGATAATGACAAGCTGAAGAAGCTGAT
CAACAAGTCTCCCGAGAAGCTGCTGATGTACCACCACGATCCTCAGACATATCAGAAGCTGAAGCTGATC
ATGGAGCAGTACGGCGACGAGAAGAACCCACTGTATAAGTACTATGAGGAGACAGGCAACTACCTGACAA
AGTATAGCAAGAAGGATAATGGCCCCGTGATCAAGAAGATCAAGTACTATGGCAACAAGCTGAATGCCCA
CCTGGACATCACCGACGATTACCCTAACTCTCGCAATAAGGTGGTGAAGCTGAGCCTGAAGCCATACCGG
TTCGACGTGTACCTGGACAACGGCGTGTATAAGTTTGTGACAGTGAAGAATCTGGATGTGATCAAGAAGG
AGAACTACTATGAGGTGAACAGCAAGTGCTACGAGGAGGCCAAGAAGCTGAAGAAGATCAGCAACCAGGC
CGAGTTCATCGCCTCTTTTTACAACAATGACCTGATCAAGATCAATGGCGAGCTGTATAGAGTGATCGGC
GTGAACAATGATCTGCTGAACAGAATCGAAGTGAATATGATCGACATCACCTACAGGGAGTATCTGGAGA
ACATGAATGATAAGAGGCCCCCTCGCATCATCAAGACCATCGCCTCTAAGACACAGAGCATCAAGAAGTA
CAGCACAGACATCCTGGGGAACCTGTATGAAGTCAAGAGCAAGAAACATCCTCAGATTATCAAGAAAGGC
TCTGGTGGTTCTCCCAAGAAGAAGAGGAAAGTCTCTGGTGGTTCTAAGCGACCTGCCGCCACAAAGAAGG
CTGGACAGGCTAAGAAGAAGAAAGATTACAAAGACGATGACGATAAGGGATCCGGCGCAACAAACTTCTC
TCTGCTGAAACAAGCCGGAGATGTCGAAGAGAATCCTGGACCGATGGCCAAGCCTTTGTCTCAAGAAGAA
TCCACCCTCATTGAAAGAGCAACGGCTACAATCAACAGCATCCCCATCTCTGAAGACTACAGCGTCGCCA
GCGCAGCTCTCTCTAGCGACGGCCGCATCTTCACTGGTGTCAATGTATATCATTTTACTGGGGGACCTTG
TGCAGAACTCGTGGTGCTGGGCACTGCTGCTGCTGCGGCAGCTGGCAACCTGACTTGTATCGTCGCGATC
GGAAATGAGAACAGGGGCATCTTGAGCCCCTGCGGACGGTGCCGACAGGTGCTTCTCGATCTGCATCCTG
GGATCAAAGCCATAGTGAAGGACAGTGATGGACAGCCGACGGCAGTTGGGATTCGTGAATTGCTGCCCTC
TGGTTATGTGTGGGAGGGCTAAGAATTCTGCAGATATCCAGCACAGTGGCGGCCGCTCGAGTCTAGAGGG
CCCGTTTAAACCCGCTGATCAGCCTCGACTGTGCCTTCTAGTTGCCAGCCATCTGTTGTTTGCCCCTCCC
CCGTGCCTTCCTTGACCCTGGAAGGTGCCACTCCCACTGTCCTTTCCTAATAAAATGAGGAAATTGCATC
GCATTGTCTGAGTAGGTGTCATTCTATTCTGGGGGGTGGGGTGGGGCAGGACAGCAAGGGGGAGGATTGG
GAAGACAATAGCAGGCATGCTGGGGATGCGGTGGGCTCTATGGCTTCTGAGGCGGAAAGAACCAGCTGGG
GCTCTAGGGGGTATCCCC
[124 nt withheld, positions 6109-6232]
C
[91 nt withheld, positions 6234-6324]
A
[49 nt withheld, positions 6326-6374]
CCTTTGACGTTGGAGTCCACGTTCTTT
[37 nt withheld, positions 6402-6438]
ACCCTATCTCGGTCTATTCTTTTGATTTATAAGGGATTTTGCCGATTTCGGCCTATTGGTTAAAAAATGA
GCTGATTTAACAAAAATTTAACGCGAATTAATTCTGTGGAATGTGTGTCAGTTAGGGTGTGGAAAGTCCC
CAGGCTCCCCAGCAGGCAGAAGTATGCAAAGCATGCATCTCAATTAGTCAGCAACCAGGTGTGGAAAGTC
CCCAGGCTCCCCAGCAGGCAGAAGTATGCAAAGCATGCATCTCAATTAGTCAGCAACCATAGTCCCGCCC
CTAACTCCGCCCATCCCGCCCCTAACTCCGCCCAGTTCCGCCCATTCTCCGCCCCATGGCTGACTAATTT
TTTTTATTTATGCAGAGGCCGAGGCCGCCTCTGCCTCTGAGCTATTCCAGAAGTAGTGAGGAGGCTTTTT
TGGAGGCCTAGGCTTTTGCAAAAAGCTCCCGGGAGCTTGTATATCCATTTTCGGATCTGATCAAGAGACA
GGATGAGGATCGTTTCGCATGATTGAACAAGATGGATTGCACGCAGGTTCTCCGGCCGCTTGGGTGGAGA
GGCTATTCGGCTATGACTGGGCACAACAGACAATCGGCTGCTCTGATGCCGCCGTGTTCCGGCTGTCAGC
GCAGGGGCGCCCGGTTCTTTTTGTCAAGACCGACCTGTCCGGTGCCCTGAATGAACTGCAGGACGAGGCA
GCGCGGCTATCGTGGCTGGCCACGACGGGCGTTCCTTGCGCAGCTGTGCTCGACGTTGTCACTGAAGCGG
GAAGGGACTGGCTGCTATTGGGCGAAGTGCCGGGGCAGGATCTCCTGTCATCTCACCTTGCTCCTGCCGA
GAAAGTATCCATCATGGCTGATGCAATGCGGCGGCTGCATACGCTTGATCCGGCTACCTGCCCATTCGAC
CACCAAGCGAAACATCGCATCGAGCGAGCACGTACTCGGATGGAAGCCGGTCTTGTCGATCAGGATGATC
TGGACGAAGAGCATCAGGGGCTCGCGCCAGCCGAACTGTTCGCCAGGCTCAAGGCGCGCATGCCCGACGG
CGAGGATCTCGTCGTGACCCATGGCGATGCCTGCTTGCCGAATATCATGGTGGAAAATGGCCGCTTTTCT
GGATTCATCGACTGTGGCCGGCTGGGTGTGGCGGACCGCTATCAGGACATAGCGTTGGCTACCCGTGATA
TTGCTGAAGAGCTTGGCGGCGAATGGGCTGACCGCTTCCTCGTGCTTTACGGTATCGCCGCTCCCGATTC
GCAGCGCATCGCCTTCTATCGCCTTCTTGACGAGTTCTTCTGAGCGGGACTCTGGGGTTCGAAATGACCG
ACCAAGCGACGCCCAACCTGCCATCACGAGATTTCGATTCCACCGCCGCCTTCTATGAAAGGTTGGGCTT
CGGAATCGTTTTCCGGGACGCCGGCTGGATGATCCTCCAGCGCGGGGATCTCATGCTGGAGTTCTTCGCC
CACCCCAACTTGTTTATTGCAGCTTATAATGGTTACAAATAAAGCAATAGCATCACAAATTTCACAAATA
AAGCATTTTTTTCACTGCATTCTAGTTGTGGTTTGTCCAAACTCATCAATGTATCTTATCATGTCTGTAT
ACCGTCGACCTCTAGCTAGAGCTTGGCGTAATCATGGTCATAGCTGTTTCCTGTGTGAAATTGTTATCCG
CTCACAATTCCACACAACATACGAGCCGGAAGCATAAAGTGTAAAGCCTGGGGTGCCTAATGAGTGAGCT
AACTCACATTAATTGCGTTGCGCTCACTGCCCGCTTTCCAGTCGGGAAACCTGTCGTGCCAGCTGCATTA
ATGAATCGGCCAACGCGCGGGGAGAGGCGGTTTGCGTATTGGGCGCTCTTCCGCTTCCTCGCTCACTGAC
TCGCTGCGCTCGGTCGTTCGGCTGCGGCGAGCGGTATCAGCTCACTCAAAGGCGGTAATACGGTTATCCA
CAGAATCAGGGGATAACGCAGGAAAGAACATGTGAGCAAAAGGCCAGCAAAAGGCCAGGAACCGTAAAAA
GGCCGCGTTGCTGGCGTTTTTCCATAGGCTCCGCCCCCCTGACGAGCATCACAAAAATCGACGCTCAAGT
CAGAGGTGGCGAAACCCGACAGGACTATAAAGATACCAGGCGTTTCCCCCTGGAAGCTCCCTCGTGCGCT
CTCCTGTTCCGACCCTGCCGCTTACCGGATACCTGTCCGCCTTTCTCCCTTCGGGAAGCGTGGCGCTTTC
TCATAGCTCACGCTGTAGGTATCTCAGTTCGGTGTAGGTCGTTCGCTCCAAGCTGGGCTGTGTGCACGAA
CCCCCCGTTCAGCCCGACCGCTGCGCCTTATCCGGTAACTATCGTCTTGAGTCCAACCCGGTAAGACACG
ACTTATCGCCACTGGCAGCAGCCACTGGTAACAGGATTAGCAGAGCGAGGTATGTAGGCGGTGCTACAGA
GTTCTTGAAGTGGTGGCCTAACTACGGCTACACTAGAAGAACAGTATTTGGTATCTGCGCTCTGCTGAAG
CCAGTTACCTTCGGAAAAAGAGTTGGTAGCTCTTGATCCGGCAAACAAACCACCGCTGGTAGCGGTGGTT
TTTTTGTTTGCAAGCAGCAGATTACGCGCAGAAAAAAAGGATCTCAAGAAGATCCTTTGATCTTTTCTAC
GGGGTCTGACGCTCAGTGGAACGAAAACTCACGTTAAGGGATTTTGGTCATGAGATTATCAAAAAGGATC
TTCACCTAGATCCTTTTAAATTAAAAATGAAGTTTTAAATCAATCTAAAGTATATATGAGTAAACTTGGT
CTGACAGTTACCAATGCTTAATCAGTGAGGCACCTATCTCAGCGATCTGTCTATTTCGTTCATCCATAGT
TGCCTGACTCCCCGTCGTGTAGATAACTACGATACGGGAGGGCTTACCATCTGGCCCCAGTGCTGCAATG
ATACCGCGAGACCCACGCTCACCGGCTCCAGATTTATCAGCAATAAACCAGCCAGCCGGAAGGGCCGAGC
GCAGAAGTGGTCCTGCAACTTTATCCGCCTCCATCCAGTCTATTAATTGTTGCCGGGAAGCTAGAGTAAG
TAGTTCGCCAGTTAATAGTTTGCGCAACGTTGTTGCCATTGCTACAGGCATCGTGGTGTCACGCTCGTCG
TTTGGTATGGCTTCATTCAGCTCCGGTTCCCAACGATCAAGGCGAGTTACATGATCCCCCATGTTGTGCA
AAAAAGCGGTTAGCTCCTTCGGTCCTCCGATCGTTGTCAGAAGTAAGTTGGCCGCAGTGTTATCACTCAT
GGTTATGGCAGCACTGCATAATTCTCTTACTGTCATGCCATCCGTAAGATGCTTTTCTGTGACTGGTGAG
TACTCAACCAAGTCATTCTGAGAATAGTGTATGCGGCGACCGAGTTGCTCTTGCCCGGCGTCAATACGGG
ATAATACCGCGCCACATAGCAGAACTTTAAAAGTGCTCATCATTGGAAAACGTTCTTCGGGGCGAAAACT
CTCAAGGATCTTACCGCTGTTGAGATCCAGTTCGATGTAACCCACTCGTGCACCCAACTGATCTTCAGCA
TCTTTTACTTTCACCAGCGTTTCTGGGTGAGCAAAAACAGGAAGGCAAAATGCCGCAAAAAAGGGAATAA
GGGCGACACGGAAATGTTGAATACTCATACTCTTCCTTTTTCAATATTATTGAAGCATTTATCAGGGTTA
TTGTCTCATGAGCGGATACATATTTGAATGTATTTAGAAAAATAAACAAATAGGGGTTCCGCGCACATTT
CCCCGAAAAGTGCCACCTGACGTCGACGGATCGGGAGATCTCCCGATCCCCTATGGTGCACTCTCAGTAC
AATCTGCTCTGATGCCGCATAGTTAAGCCAGTATCTGCTCCCTGCTTGTGTGTTGGAGGTCGCTGAGTAG
TGCGCGAGCAAAAT
Features (pLannotate 1.2.2; 23 found; start..end, strand, type, name):
    105..484     +  enhancer       CMV enhancer: human cytomegalovirus immediate early enhancer
    485..688     +  promoter       CMV promoter: human cytomegalovirus (CMV) immediate early promoter
    684..717     +  LTR            5' LTR (truncated) (fragment): truncated 5' long terminal repeat (LTR) from HIV-1
    733..751     +  promoter       T7 promoter: promoter for bacteriophage T7 RNA polymerase
    834..1310    +  CDS            tadA: TADA_ECOLI - Also known as yfhC. Experimental evidence at protein level: Swiss-Prot protein existence level 1. Catalyzes the deamination of adenosine to inosine at the wobble position 34 of tRNA(Arg2). Essential for cell viability. From Escherichia coli (strain K12).
   1431..1922    +  CDS            tadA: TADA_ECOLI - Also known as yfhC. Experimental evidence at protein level: Swiss-Prot protein existence level 1. Catalyzes the deamination of adenosine to inosine at the wobble position 34 of tRNA(Arg2). Essential for cell viability. From Escherichia coli (strain K12).
   2025..5180    +  CDS            cas9: CAS9_STAAU - Experimental evidence at protein level: Swiss-Prot protein existence level 1. CRISPR (clustered regularly interspaced short palindromic repeat) is an adaptive immune system that provides protection against mobile genetic elements (viruses, transposable elements and conjugative plasmids). CRISPR clusters contain spacers, sequences complementary to antecedent mobile elements, and target invading nucleic acids. CRISPR clusters are transcribed and processed into CRISPR RNA (crRNA). In type II CRISPR systems correct processing of pre-crRNA requires a trans- encoded small RNA (tracrRNA)
   5364..5762    +  CDS            BSD: blasticidin S deaminase; Aspergillus terreus BSD; confers resistance to blasticidin
   5839..6063    +  polyA_signal   bGH poly(A) signal: bovine growth hormone polyadenylation signal
   6067..6088    +  promoter       SV40 promoter (fragment): SV40 enhancer and early promoter
   6109..6537    +  rep_origin     f1 ori (sequence partly withheld): f1 bacteriophage origin of replication; arrow indicates direction of (+) strand synthesis
   6551..6880    +  promoter       SV40 promoter: SV40 enhancer and early promoter
   6947..7738    +  CDS            neo: KKA2_KLEPN - Also known as kan, nptII. Experimental evidence at protein level: Swiss-Prot protein existence level 1. Resistance to kanamycin, neomycin, paromomycin, ribostamycin, butirosin and gentamicin B. From Klebsiella pneumoniae.
   7762..7920    +  CDS            ble (fragment): BLE_KLEPN - Experimental evidence at protein level: Swiss-Prot protein existence level 1. Binding protein with a strong affinity to the bleomycin family of antibiotics. Binds to CL990; an antimitotic-antibiotic compound. From Klebsiella pneumoniae.
   7915..8036    +  polyA_signal   SV40 poly(A) signal: SV40 polyadenylation signal
   8109..8125    -  protein_bind   lac operator: The lac repressor binds to the lac operator to inhibit transcription in E. coli. This inhibition can be relieved by adding lactose or isopropyl-β-D-thiogalactopyranoside (IPTG). lac repressor encoded by lacI
   8133..8163    -  promoter       lac promoter: promoter for the E. coli lac operon
   8178..8199    -  protein_bind   CAP binding site: CAP binding activates transcription in the presence of cAMP. E. coli catabolite activator protein
   8212..8304    -  CDS            lacI (fragment): lac repressor; lacI; The lac repressor binds to the lac operator to inhibit transcription in E. coli. This inhibition can be relieved by adding lactose or isopropyl-β-D-thiogalactopyranoside (IPTG).
   8487..9075    -  rep_origin     ori: high-copy-number ColE1/pMB1/pBR322/pUC origin of replication
   9246..10106   -  CDS            AmpR: β-lactamase; bla; confers resistance to ampicillin, carbenicillin, and related antibiotics
  10107..10211   -  promoter       AmpR promoter: bla
  10270..10322   -  misc_feature   bom (fragment): basis of mobility region from pBR322
