[The description below was written by a language model from this plasmid's Addgene catalogue record and pLannotate feature annotations shown in this document.]
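Description:
ABEMax nSaCas9 is a mammalian expression plasmid built on the pcDNA3.1(+) backbone that encodes an adenine base editor based on Staphylococcus aureus Cas9. The roughly 10.4 kb plasmid is propagated in E. coli through a high-copy ColE1/pUC-type origin with ampicillin selection (AmpR, β-lactamase). It also retains the f1 phage origin typical of this backbone.

The payload is driven by the human CMV immediate-early enhancer and promoter, with a T7 promoter just upstream of the coding region. The open reading frame begins with two tandem copies of the E. coli tRNA adenosine deaminase TadA, the arrangement characteristic of the ABEmax deaminase module. This is followed by the SaCas9 coding sequence, recorded as a D10A nickase. The deaminase therefore sits at the N terminus of the nickase, so that guide-directed binding positions it to convert adenine to inosine on the displaced strand while the nickase cuts the opposite strand. The record also lists a V82G mutation, but does not say which part of the fusion carries it. Downstream of Cas9 lies a blasticidin S deaminase (BSD) coding sequence ahead of the bGH polyadenylation signal, matching the catalogued blasticidin marker. The annotation does not show what element links BSD to the editor. The backbone's SV40 promoter–neomycin phosphotransferase cassette with SV40 poly(A) is also annotated, although only blasticidin is listed as a selectable marker.

No guide RNA expression cassette is annotated, so the guide would presumably have to be supplied separately. The construct serves to express an N-terminal ABEmax–SaCas9 nickase fusion in mammalian cells for A-to-G base editing, and comes from work on SaCas9 adenine base editor architectures.
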