Addgene plasmid #135364: ABEMax nSaCas9
Purpose: Expresion of SaCas9 nickase (D10A) with ABEMax at the N terminus
Depositing lab: Alex Hewitt. Depositing organization: University of Tasmania. Publication: Engineering domain-inlaid SaCas9 adenine base editors with reduced RNA off-targets and increased on-target DNA editing. Nguyen Tran MT, Mohd Khalid MKN, Wang Q, Walker JKR, Lidgerwood GE, Dilworth KL, Lisowski L, Pebay A, Hewitt AW. Nat Commun. 2020 Sep 25;11(1):4871. doi: 10.1038/s41467-020-18715-y. PubMed 32978399.
Backbone
  Vector backbone: pcDNA3.1(+)
  Vector type: Mammalian Expression, CRISPR
  Selectable markers: Blasticidin
Growth in bacteria
  Bacterial resistance: Ampicillin, 100 μg/mL
  Growth temperature: 30°C
  Growth strain: NEB Stable
  Copy number: High Copy
Gene/Insert
  Gene/Insert name: ABEMax nSaCas9
  Species: Synthetic
  Mutation: (V82G)
  Cloning method: Restriction Enzyme; 5′ cloning site Unknown (unknown if destroyed)
Terms and licenses: Academic/Nonprofit Terms; Industry Terms: Not Available to Industry
How to cite: ABEMax nSaCas9 was a gift from Alex Hewitt (Addgene plasmid # 135364 ; http://n2t.net/addgene:135364 ; RRID:Addgene_135364)
