>Addgene plasmid #135364 | ABEMax nSaCas9 | depositor partial sequence | sequence record 261040 | insert: nSaCas9 (D10A) with N terminus ABEMax
ATGAAACGGACAGCCGACGGAAGCGAGTTCGAGTCACCAAAGAAGAAGCGGAAAGTCTCTGAAGTCGAGT
TTAGCCACGAGTATTGGATGAGGCACGCACTGACCCTGGCAAAGCGAGCATGGGATGAAAGAGAAGTCCC
CGTGGGCGCCGTGCTGGTGCACAACAATAGAGTGATCGGAGAGGGATGGAACAGGCCAATCGGCCGCCAC
GACCCTACCGCACACGCAGAGATCATGGCACTGAGGCAGGGAGGCCTGGTCATGCAGAATTACCGCCTGA
TCGATGCCACCCTGTATGTGACACTGGAGCCATGCGTGATGTGCGCAGGAGCAATGATCCACAGCAGGAT
CGGAAGAGTGGTGTTCGGAGCACGGGACGCCAAGACCGGCGCAGCAGGCTCCCTGATGGATGTGCTGCAC
CACCCCGGCATGAACCACCGGGTGGAGATCACAGAGGGAATCCTGGCAGACGAGTGCGCCGCCCTGCTGA
GCGATTTCTTTAGAATGCGGAGACAGGAGATCAAGGCCCAGAAGAAGGCACAGAGCTCCACCGACTCTGG
AGGATCTAGCGGAGGATCCTCTGGAAGCGAGACACCAGGCACAAGCGAGTCCGCCACACCAGAGAGCTCC
GGCGGCTCCTCCGGAGGATCCTCTGAGGTGGAGTTTTCCCACGAGTACTGGATGAGACATGCCCTGACCC
TGGCCAAGAGGGCACGCGATGAGAGGGAGGTGCCTGTGGGAGCCGTGCTGGTGCTGAACAATAGAGTGAT
CGGCGAGGGCTGGAACAGAGCCATCGGCCTGCACGACCCAACAGCCCATGCCGAAATTATGGCCCTGAGA
CAGGGCGGCCTGGTCATGCAGAACTACAGACTGATTGACGCCACCCTGTACGTGACATTCGAGCCTTGCG
TGATGTGCGCCGGCGCCATGATCCACTCTAGGATCGGCCGCGTGGTGTTTGGCGTGAGGAACGCAAAAAC
CGGCGCCGCAGGCTCCCTGATGGACGTGCTGCACTACCCCGGCATGAATCACCGCGTCGAAATTACCGAG
GGAATCCTGGCAGATGAATGTGCCGCCCTGCTGTGCTATTTCTTTCGGATGCCTAGACAGGTGTTCAATG
CTCAGAAGAAGGCCCAGAGCTCCACCGACTCCGGAGGATCTAGCGGAGGCTCCTCTGGCTCTGAGACACC
TGGCACAAGCGAGAGCGCAACACCTGAAAGCAGCGGGGGCAGCAGCGGGGGGTCAGGGAAGCGAAATTAC
ATTCTGGGGCTGGCCATTGGCATTACATCAGTGGGCTATGGCATCATTGACTACGAGACAAGGGACGTGA
TCGACGCCGGCGTGAGACTGTTCAAGGAGGCCAACGTGGAGAACAATGAGGGCCGGAGATCCAAGAGGGG
AGCAAGGCGCCTGAAGCGGAGAAGGCGCCACAGAATCCAGAGAGTGAAGAAGCTGCTGTTCGATTACAAC
CTGCTGACCGACCACTCCGAGCTGTCTGGCATCAATCCTTATGAGGCCAGAGTGAAGGGCCTGTCCCAGA
AGCTGTCTGAGGAGGAGTTTAGCGCCGCCCTGCTGCACCTGGCAAAGAGGAGAGGCGTGCACAACGTGAA
TGAGGTGGAGGAGGACACCGGCAACGAGCTGTCCACAAAGGAGCAGATCAGCCGCAATTCCAAGGCCCTG
GAGGAGAAGTATGTGGCCGAGCTGCAGCTGGAGCGGCTGAAGAAGGATGGCGAGGTGAGGGGCTCCATCA
ATCGCTTCAAGACCTCTGACTACGTGAAGGAGGCCAAGCAGCTGCTGAAGGTGCAGAAGGCCTACCACCA
GCTGGATCAGTCCTTTATCGATACATATATCGACCTGCTGGAGACAAGGCGCACATACTATGAGGGACCA
GGAGAGGGCTCTCCCTTCGGCTGGAAGGACATCAAGGAGTGGTACGAGATGCTGATGGGCCACTGCACCT
ATTTTCCAGAGGAGCTGAGAAGCGTGAAGTACGCCTATAACGCCGATCTGTACAACGCCCTGAATGACCT
GAACAACCTGGTCATCACCAGGGATGAGAACGAGAAGCTGGAGTACTATGAGAAGTTCCAGATCATCGAG
AACGTGTTCAAGCAGAAGAAGAAGCCTACACTGAAGCAGATCGCCAAGGAGATCCTGGTGAACGAGGAGG
ACATCAAGGGCTACCGCGTGACCTCCACAGGCAAGCCAGAGTTCACCAATCTGAAGGTGTATCACGATAT
CAAGGACATCACAGCCCGGAAGGAGATCATCGAGAACGCCGAGCTGCTGGATCAGATCGCCAAGATCCTG
ACCATCTATCAGAGCTCCGAGGACATCCAGGAGGAGCTGACCAACCTGAATAGCGAGCTGACACAGGAGG
AGATCGAGCAGATCAGCAATCTGAAGGGCTACACCGGCACACACAACCTGAGCCTGAAGGCCATCAATCT
GATCCTGGATGAGCTGTGGCACACAAACGACAATCAGATCGCCATCTTTAACCGGCTGAAGCTGGTGCCA
AAGAAGGTGGACCTGTCCCAGCAGAAGGAGATCCCAACCACACTGGTGGACGATTTCATCCTGTCTCCCG
TGGTGAAGCGGAGCTTCATCCAGAGCATCAAAGTGATCAACGCCATCATCAAGAAGTACGGCCTGCCCAA
TGATATCATCATCGAGCTGGCCAGGGAGAAGAACTCCAAGGACGCCCAGAAGATGATCAATGAGATGCAG
AAGAGGAACCGCCAGACCAATGAGCGGATCGAGGAGATCATCAGAACCACAGGCAAGGAGAACGCCAAGT
ACCTGATCGAGAAGATCAAGCTGCACGATATGCAGGAGGGCAAGTGTCTGTATTCTCTGGAGGCCATCCC
TCTGGAGGACCTGCTGAACAATCCATTCAACTACGAGGTGGATCACATCATCCCCCGGAGCGTGAGCTTC
GACAATTCTTTTAACAATAAGGTGCTGGTGAAGCAGGAGGAGAACAGCAAGAAGGGCAATAGGACCCCTT
TCCAGTACCTGTCTAGCTCCGATTCTAAGATCAGCTACGAGACATTCAAGAAGCACATCCTGAATCTGGC
CAAGGGCAAGGGCCGCATCAGCAAGACCAAGAAGGAGTACCTGCTGGAGGAGCGGGACATCAACAGATTC
TCCGTGCAGAAGGACTTCATCAACCGGAATCTGGTGGACACCAGATACGCCACACGCGGCCTGATGAATC
TGCTGCGGTCTTATTTCAGAGTGAACAATCTGGATGTGAAGGTGAAGAGCATCAACGGCGGCTTCACCTC
CTTTCTGCGGAGAAAGTGGAAGTTTAAGAAGGAGCGCAACAAGGGCTATAAGCACCACGCCGAGGATGCC
CTGATCATCGCCAATGCCGACTTCATCTTTAAGGAGTGGAAGAAGCTGGACAAGGCCAAGAAAGTGATGG
AGAACCAGATGTTCGAGGAGAAGCAGGCCGAGAGCATGCCCGAGATCGAGACAGAGCAGGAGTACAAGGA
GATTTTCATCACACCTCACCAGATCAAGCACATCAAGGACTTCAAGGACTACAAGTATTCTCACAGGGTG
GATAAGAAGCCCAACCGCGAGCTGATCAATGACACCCTGTATAGCACACGGAAGGACGATAAGGGCAATA
CCCTGATCGTGAACAATCTGAACGGCCTGTACGACAAGGATAATGACAAGCTGAAGAAGCTGATCAACAA
GTCTCCCGAGAAGCTGCTGATGTACCACCACGATCCTCAGACATATCAGAAGCTGAAGCTGATCATGGAG
CAGTACGGCGACGAGAAGAACCCACTGTATAAGTACTATGAGGAGACAGGCAACTACCTGACAAAGTATA
GCAAGAAGGATAATGGCCCCGTGATCAAGAAGATCAAGTACTATGGCAACAAGCTGAATGCCCACCTGGA
CATCACCGACGATTACCCTAACTCTCGCAATAAGGTGGTGAAGCTGAGCCTGAAGCCATACCGGTTCGAC
GTGTACCTGGACAACGGCGTGTATAAGTTTGTGACAGTGAAGAATCTGGATGTGATCAAGAAGGAGAACT
ACTATGAGGTGAACAGCAAGTGCTACGAGGAGGCCAAGAAGCTGAAGAAGATCAGCAACCAGGCCGAGTT
CATCGCCTCTTTTTACAACAATGACCTGATCAAGATCAATGGCGAGCTGTATAGAGTGATCGGCGTGAAC
AATGATCTGCTGAACAGAATCGAAGTGAATATGATCGACATCACCTACAGGGAGTATCTGGAGAACATGA
ATGATAAGAGGCCCCCTCGCATCATCAAGACCATCGCCTCTAAGACACAGAGCATCAAGAAGTACAGCAC
AGACATCCTGGGGAACCTGTATGAAGTCAAGAGCAAGAAACATCCTCAGATTATCAAGAAAGGCTCTGGT
GGTTCTCCCAAGAAGAAGAGGAAAGTCTCTGGTGGTTCTAAGCGACCTGCCGCCACAAAGAAGGCTGGAC
AGGCTAAGAAGAAGAAAGATTACAAAGACGATGACGATAAGGGATCCGGCGCAACAAACTTCTCTCTGCT
GAAACAAGCCGGAGATGTCGAAGAGAATCCTGGACCGATGGCCAAGCCTTTGTCTCAAGAAGAATCCACC
CTCATTGAAAGAGCAACGGCTACAATCAACAGCATCCCCATCTCTGAAGACTACAGCGTCGCCAGCGCAG
CTCTCTCTAGCGACGGCCGCATCTTCACTGGTGTCAATGTATATCATTTTACTGGGGGACCTTGTGCAGA
ACTCGTGGTGCTGGGCACTGCTGCTGCTGCGGCAGCTGGCAACCTGACTTGTATCGTCGCGATCGGAAAT
GAGAACAGGGGCATCTTGAGCCCCTGCGGACGGTGCCGACAGGTGCTTCTCGATCTGCATCCTGGGATCA
AAGCCATAGTGAAGGACAGTGATGGACAGCCGACGGCAGTTGGGATTCGTGAATTGCTGCCCTCTGGTTA
TGTGTGGGAGGGCTAA
